Addgene plasmid #75848: ERN2 gRNA (BRDN0001162277)
Purpose: 3rd generation lentiviral gRNA plasmid targeting human ERN2
Depositing lab: John Doench & David Root. Depositing organization: Broad Institute. Publication: Optimized sgRNA design to maximize activity and minimize off-target effects of CRISPR-Cas9. Doench JG, Fusi N, Sullender M, Hegde M, Vaimberg EW, Donovan KF, Smith I, Tothova Z, Wilen C, Orchard R, Virgin HW, Listgarten J, Root DE. Nat Biotechnol. 2016 Jan 18. doi: 10.1038/nbt.3437. PubMed 26780180.
Backbone
  Vector backbone: lentiGuide-Puro
  Backbone manufacturer: Zhang Lab (Addgene plasmid # 52963)
  Vector type: Mammalian Expression, Lentiviral, CRISPR
  Selectable markers: Puromycin
Growth in bacteria
  Bacterial resistance: Ampicillin, 100 μg/mL
  Growth temperature: 37°C
  Growth strain: DH5alpha
  Copy number: High Copy
Gene/Insert
  Gene/Insert name: ERN2 (alt names: ERN2; NM_033266.3)
  gRNA/shRNA sequence: GAGACCACTTCTTACCACCA
  Species: H. sapiens (human)
  Entrez Gene: ERN2 (a.k.a. IRE1-BETA, IRE1b, IRE2p, hIRE2p)
  Promoter: hU6
  Cloning method: Unknown
  Sequencing primers: 5′ U6-F; 3′ pS2-R
Terms and licenses: Academic/Nonprofit Terms; Industry Terms: Not Available to Industry
Depositor comments: The gRNA was designed to target the following Genbank reference sequence(s): NM_033266.3. Note that this plasmid does NOT contain Cas9. It should be used in conjunction with lentiCas9-Blast (Addgene #52962) or otherwise with cell lines already expressing Cas9. Browse the full kinome gRNA library at http://www.addgene.org/pooled-library/broadgpp-human-kinome/ or visit http://www.broadinstitute.org/rnai/public/ for detailed protocols and information.
How to cite: ERN2 gRNA (BRDN0001162277) was a gift from John Doench & David Root (Addgene plasmid # 75848 ; http://n2t.net/addgene:75848 ; RRID:Addgene_75848)
