[The description below was written by a language model from this plasmid's Addgene catalogue record and pLannotate feature annotations shown in this document.]
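Description:
ERN2 gRNA (BRDN0001162277) is a third-generation lentiviral single-guide RNA plasmid built on the lentiGuide-Puro backbone and designed to target human ERN2 (also known as IRE1-beta) for CRISPR-Cas9 editing. It is an 8.3 kb plasmid propagated in E. coli at high copy from a ColE1/pUC-type origin under ampicillin selection (AmpR, β-lactamase). The backbone also carries an f1 origin, an SV40 origin and poly(A) signal, and leftover lac and T7/T3 promoter elements from the parental cloning vector.

The lentiviral transfer cassette begins with an RSV promoter fused to a truncated HIV-1 5' LTR, which drives Tat-independent production of the viral genome. This is followed by the Ψ packaging signal with a partial gag sequence and the Rev response element, and the cassette ends in a self-inactivating ΔU3 3' LTR. Within it, a human U6 RNA polymerase III promoter expresses the ERN2-specific spacer joined to the Streptococcus pyogenes gRNA scaffold. A cPPT/CTS element follows, which aids nuclear import of the reverse-transcribed genome. Downstream, the EF-1α core promoter with its intron A drives puromycin N-acetyltransferase, allowing selection of transduced mammalian cells, and a WPRE enhances transcript expression.

The plasmid does not encode Cas9, so it must be used with a separate Cas9 vector such as lentiCas9-Blast or in cells that already express Cas9. The guide was designed against the ERN2 reference transcript and belongs to a human kinome gRNA collection built with optimized sgRNA design rules. It is suited to disrupting ERN2 in human cells after lentiviral delivery and puromycin selection.
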