Features (pLannotate 1.2.2; 29 found; start..end, strand, type, name):
     14..80      +  CDS            small t antigen (fragment): SV40 (simian virus 40) small t antigen
    106..317     +  promoter       EF-1α core promoter: core promoter for human elongation factor EF-1α
    318..1256    +  intron         EF-1α intron A: intron upstream of the start codon of human EF-1α
   1278..1877    +  CDS            PuroR (fragment): puromycin N-acetyltransferase; pac from Streptomyces; confers resistance to puromycin
   1893..2481    +  misc_feature   WPRE: woodchuck hepatitis virus posttranscriptional regulatory element
   2532..2551    +  misc_feature   cPPT/CTS (fragment): central polypurine tract and central termination sequence of HIV-1
   2553..2786    +  LTR            3' LTR (ΔU3): self-inactivating 3' long terminal repeat (LTR) from HIV-1
   2864..2985    +  polyA_signal   SV40 poly(A) signal: SV40 polyadenylation signal
   3025..3160    +  rep_origin     SV40 ori: SV40 origin of replication
   3181..3199    -  promoter       T7 promoter: promoter for bacteriophage T7 RNA polymerase
   3207..3362    +  CDS            lacZα (fragment): LacZα fragment of β-galactosidase; lacZ fragment
   3367..3795    +  rep_origin     f1 ori (sequence partly withheld): f1 bacteriophage origin of replication; arrow indicates direction of (+) strand synthesis
   3848..3952    +  promoter       AmpR promoter: bla
   3953..4813    +  CDS            AmpR: β-lactamase; bla; confers resistance to ampicillin, carbenicillin, and related antibiotics
   4984..5572    +  rep_origin     ori: high-copy-number ColE1/pMB1/pBR322/pUC origin of replication
   5755..5847    +  CDS            lacI (fragment): lac repressor; lacI; The lac repressor binds to the lac operator to inhibit transcription in E. coli. This inhibition can be relieved by adding lactose or isopropyl-β-D-thiogalactopyranoside (IPTG).
   5860..5881    +  protein_bind   CAP binding site: CAP binding activates transcription in the presence of cAMP. E. coli catabolite activator protein
   5896..5926    +  promoter       lac promoter: promoter for the E. coli lac operon
   5934..5950    +  protein_bind   lac operator: The lac repressor binds to the lac operator to inhibit transcription in E. coli. This inhibition can be relieved by adding lactose or isopropyl-β-D-thiogalactopyranoside (IPTG). lac repressor encoded by lacI
   5995..6013    +  promoter       T3 promoter: promoter for bacteriophage T3 RNA polymerase
   6041..6267    +  promoter       RSV promoter: Rous sarcoma virus enhancer/promoter
   6268..6448    +  LTR            5' LTR (truncated): truncated 5' long terminal repeat (LTR) from HIV-1
   6495..6620    +  misc_feature   HIV-1 Ψ: packaging signal of human immunodeficiency virus type 1
   6604..6967    +  CDS            HIV-1 gag (fragment): gag protein from human immunodeficiency virus 1; gag
   7113..7346    +  misc_feature   RRE: The Rev response element (RRE) of HIV-1 allows for Rev-dependent mRNA export from the nucleus to the cytoplasm.
   7723..7749    +  CDS            Rev (fragment): human immunodeficiency virus 1 (HIV-1) Rev protein; rev; enhances nuclear export of unspliced and incompletely spliced viral mRNAs
   7753..7993    +  promoter       U6 promoter: RNA polymerase III promoter for human U6 snRNA
   8023..8098    +  misc_RNA       gRNA scaffold: guide RNA scaffold for the Streptococcus pyogenes CRISPR/Cas9 system
   8154..8271    +  misc_feature   cPPT/CTS: central polypurine tract and central termination sequence of HIV-1
>Addgene plasmid #75848 | ERN2 gRNA (BRDN0001162277) | addgene full sequence | sequence record 184686 | Addgene Assembled Sequence
CCCGGGTGCAAAGATGGATAAAGTTTTAAACAGAGAGGAATCTTTGCAGCTAATGGACCTTCTAGGTCTT
GAAAGGAGTGGGAATTGGCTCCGGTGCCCGTCAGTGGGCAGAGCGCACATCGCCCACAGTCCCCGAGAAG
TTGGGGGGAGGGGTCGGCAATTGATCCGGTGCCTAGAGAAGGTGGCGCGGGGTAAACTGGGAAAGTGATG
TCGTGTACTGGCTCCGCCTTTTTCCCGAGGGTGGGGGAGAACCGTATATAAGTGCAGTAGTCGCCGTGAA
CGTTCTTTTTCGCAACGGGTTTGCCGCCAGAACACAGGTAAGTGCCGTGTGTGGTTCCCGCGGGCCTGGC
CTCTTTACGGGTTATGGCCCTTGCGTGCCTTGAATTACTTCCACCTGGCTGCAGTACGTGATTCTTGATC
CCGAGCTTCGGGTTGGAAGTGGGTGGGAGAGTTCGAGGCCTTGCGCTTAAGGAGCCCCTTCGCCTCGTGC
TTGAGTTGAGGCCTGGCCTGGGCGCTGGGGCCGCCGCGTGCGAATCTGGTGGCACCTTCGCGCCTGTCTC
GCTGCTTTCGATAAGTCTCTAGCCATTTAAAATTTTTGATGACCTGCTGCGACGCTTTTTTTCTGGCAAG
ATAGTCTTGTAAATGCGGGCCAAGATCTGCACACTGGTATTTCGGTTTTTGGGGCCGCGGGCGGCGACGG
GGCCCGTGCGTCCCAGCGCACATGTTCGGCGAGGCGGGGCCTGCGAGCGCGGCCACCGAGAATCGGACGG
GGGTAGTCTCAAGCTGGCCGGCCTGCTCTGGTGCCTGGCCTCGCGCCGCCGTGTATCGCCCCGCCCTGGG
CGGCAAGGCTGGCCCGGTCGGCACCAGTTGCGTGAGCGGAAAGATGGCCGCTTCCCGGCCCTGCTGCAGG
GAGCTCAAAATGGAGGACGCGGCGCTCGGGAGAGCGGGCGGGTGAGTCACCCACACAAAGGAAAAGGGCC
TTTCCGTCCTCAGCCGTCGCTTCATGTGACTCCACGGAGTACCGGGCGCCGTCCAGGCACCTCGATTAGT
TCTCGAGCTTTTGGAGTACGTCGTCTTTAGGTTGGGGGGAGGGGTTTTATGCGATGGAGTTTCCCCACAC
TGAGTGGGTGGAGACTGAAGTTAGGCCAGCTTGGCACTTGATGTAATTCTCCTTGGAATTTGCCCTTTTT
GAGTTTGGATCTTGGTTCATTCTCAAGCCTCAGACAGTGGTTCAAAGTTTTTTTCTTCCATTTCAGGTGT
CGTGACGTACGGCCACCATGACCGAGTACAAGCCCACGGTGCGCCTCGCCACCCGCGACGACGTCCCCAG
GGCCGTACGCACCCTCGCCGCCGCGTTCGCCGACTACCCCGCCACGCGCCACACCGTCGATCCGGACCGC
CACATCGAGCGGGTCACCGAGCTGCAAGAACTCTTCCTCACGCGCGTCGGGCTCGACATCGGCAAGGTGT
GGGTCGCGGACGACGGCGCCGCCGTGGCGGTCTGGACCACGCCGGAGAGCGTCGAAGCGGGGGCGGTGTT
CGCCGAGATCGGCCCGCGCATGGCCGAGTTGAGCGGTTCCCGGCTGGCCGCGCAGCAACAGATGGAAGGC
CTCCTGGCGCCGCACCGGCCCAAGGAGCCCGCGTGGTTCCTGGCCACCGTCGGAGTCTCGCCCGACCACC
AGGGCAAGGGTCTGGGCAGCGCCGTCGTGCTCCCCGGAGTGGAGGCGGCCGAGCGCGCCGGGGTGCCCGC
CTTCCTGGAGACCTCCGCGCCCCGCAACCTCCCCTTCTACGAGCGGCTCGGCTTCACCGTCACCGCCGAC
GTCGAGGTGCCCGAAGGACCGCGCACCTGGTGCATGACCCGCAAGCCCGGTGCCTGAACGCGTTAAGTCG
ACAATCAACCTCTGGATTACAAAATTTGTGAAAGATTGACTGGTATTCTTAACTATGTTGCTCCTTTTAC
GCTATGTGGATACGCTGCTTTAATGCCTTTGTATCATGCTATTGCTTCCCGTATGGCTTTCATTTTCTCC
TCCTTGTATAAATCCTGGTTGCTGTCTCTTTATGAGGAGTTGTGGCCCGTTGTCAGGCAACGTGGCGTGG
TGTGCACTGTGTTTGCTGACGCAACCCCCACTGGTTGGGGCATTGCCACCACCTGTCAGCTCCTTTCCGG
GACTTTCGCTTTCCCCCTCCCTATTGCCACGGCGGAACTCATCGCCGCCTGCCTTGCCCGCTGCTGGACA
GGGGCTCGGCTGTTGGGCACTGACAATTCCGTGGTGTTGTCGGGGAAATCATCGTCCTTTCCTTGGCTGC
TCGCCTGTGTTGCCACCTGGATTCTGCGCGGGACGTCCTTCTGCTACGTCCCTTCGGCCCTCAATCCAGC
GGACCTTCCTTCCCGCGGCCTGCTGCCGGCTCTGCGGCCTCTTCCGCGTCTTCGCCTTCGCCCTCAGACG
AGTCGGATCTCCCTTTGGGCCGCCTCCCCGCGTCGACTTTAAGACCAATGACTTACAAGGCAGCTGTAGA
TCTTAGCCACTTTTTAAAAGAAAAGGGGGGACTGGAAGGGCTAATTCACTCCCAACGAAGACAAGATCTG
CTTTTTGCTTGTACTGGGTCTCTCTGGTTAGACCAGATCTGAGCCTGGGAGCTCTCTGGCTAACTAGGGA
ACCCACTGCTTAAGCCTCAATAAAGCTTGCCTTGAGTGCTTCAAGTAGTGTGTGCCCGTCTGTTGTGTGA
CTCTGGTAACTAGAGATCCCTCAGACCCTTTTAGTCAGTGTGGAAAATCTCTAGCAGTACGTATAGTAGT
TCATGTCATCTTATTATTCAGTATTTATAACTTGCAAAGAAATGAATATCAGAGAGTGAGAGGAACTTGT
TTATTGCAGCTTATAATGGTTACAAATAAAGCAATAGCATCACAAATTTCACAAATAAAGCATTTTTTTC
ACTGCATTCTAGTTGTGGTTTGTCCAAACTCATCAATGTATCTTATCATGTCTGGCTCTAGCTATCCCGC
CCCTAACTCCGCCCATCCCGCCCCTAACTCCGCCCAGTTCCGCCCATTCTCCGCCCCATGGCTGACTAAT
TTTTTTTATTTATGCAGAGGCCGAGGCCGCCTCGGCCTCTGAGCTATTCCAGAAGTAGTGAGGAGGCTTT
TTTGGAGGCCTAGGGACGTACCCAATTCGCCCTATAGTGAGTCGTATTACGCGCGCTCACTGGCCGTCGT
TTTACAACGTCGTGACTGGGAAAACCCTGGCGTTACCCAACTTAATCGCCTTGCAGCACATCCCCCTTTC
GCCAGCTGGCGTAATAGCGAAGAGGCCCGCACCGATCGCCCTTCCCAACAGTTGCGCAGCCTGAATGGCG
AATGGG
[124 nt withheld, positions 3367-3490]
C
[91 nt withheld, positions 3492-3582]
A
[49 nt withheld, positions 3584-3632]
CCTTTGACGTTGGAGTCCACGTTCTTT
[37 nt withheld, positions 3660-3696]
ACCCTATCTCGGTCTATTCTTTTGATTTATAAGGGATTTTGCCGATTTCGGCCTATTGGTTAAAAAATGA
GCTGATTTAACAAAAATTTAACGCGAATTTTAACAAAATATTAACGCTTACAATTTAGGTGGCACTTTTC
GGGGAAATGTGCGCGGAACCCCTATTTGTTTATTTTTCTAAATACATTCAAATATGTATCCGCTCATGAG
ACAATAACCCTGATAAATGCTTCAATAATATTGAAAAAGGAAGAGTATGAGTATTCAACATTTCCGTGTC
GCCCTTATTCCCTTTTTTGCGGCATTTTGCCTTCCTGTTTTTGCTCACCCAGAAACGCTGGTGAAAGTAA
AAGATGCTGAAGATCAGTTGGGTGCACGAGTGGGTTACATCGAACTGGATCTCAACAGCGGTAAGATCCT
TGAGAGTTTTCGCCCCGAAGAACGTTTTCCAATGATGAGCACTTTTAAAGTTCTGCTATGTGGCGCGGTA
TTATCCCGTATTGACGCCGGGCAAGAGCAACTCGGTCGCCGCATACACTATTCTCAGAATGACTTGGTTG
AGTACTCACCAGTCACAGAAAAGCATCTTACGGATGGCATGACAGTAAGAGAATTATGCAGTGCTGCCAT
AACCATGAGTGATAACACTGCGGCCAACTTACTTCTGACAACGATCGGAGGACCGAAGGAGCTAACCGCT
TTTTTGCACAACATGGGGGATCATGTAACTCGCCTTGATCGTTGGGAACCGGAGCTGAATGAAGCCATAC
CAAACGACGAGCGTGACACCACGATGCCTGTAGCAATGGCAACAACGTTGCGCAAACTATTAACTGGCGA
ACTACTTACTCTAGCTTCCCGGCAACAATTAATAGACTGGATGGAGGCGGATAAAGTTGCAGGACCACTT
CTGCGCTCGGCCCTTCCGGCTGGCTGGTTTATTGCTGATAAATCTGGAGCCGGTGAGCGTGGGTCTCGCG
GTATCATTGCAGCACTGGGGCCAGATGGTAAGCCCTCCCGTATCGTAGTTATCTACACGACGGGGAGTCA
GGCAACTATGGATGAACGAAATAGACAGATCGCTGAGATAGGTGCCTCACTGATTAAGCATTGGTAACTG
TCAGACCAAGTTTACTCATATATACTTTAGATTGATTTAAAACTTCATTTTTAATTTAAAAGGATCTAGG
TGAAGATCCTTTTTGATAATCTCATGACCAAAATCCCTTAACGTGAGTTTTCGTTCCACTGAGCGTCAGA
CCCCGTAGAAAAGATCAAAGGATCTTCTTGAGATCCTTTTTTTCTGCGCGTAATCTGCTGCTTGCAAACA
AAAAAACCACCGCTACCAGCGGTGGTTTGTTTGCCGGATCAAGAGCTACCAACTCTTTTTCCGAAGGTAA
CTGGCTTCAGCAGAGCGCAGATACCAAATACTGTTCTTCTAGTGTAGCCGTAGTTAGGCCACCACTTCAA
GAACTCTGTAGCACCGCCTACATACCTCGCTCTGCTAATCCTGTTACCAGTGGCTGCTGCCAGTGGCGAT
AAGTCGTGTCTTACCGGGTTGGACTCAAGACGATAGTTACCGGATAAGGCGCAGCGGTCGGGCTGAACGG
GGGGTTCGTGCACACAGCCCAGCTTGGAGCGAACGACCTACACCGAACTGAGATACCTACAGCGTGAGCT
ATGAGAAAGCGCCACGCTTCCCGAAGGGAGAAAGGCGGACAGGTATCCGGTAAGCGGCAGGGTCGGAACA
GGAGAGCGCACGAGGGAGCTTCCAGGGGGAAACGCCTGGTATCTTTATAGTCCTGTCGGGTTTCGCCACC
TCTGACTTGAGCGTCGATTTTTGTGATGCTCGTCAGGGGGGCGGAGCCTATGGAAAAACGCCAGCAACGC
GGCCTTTTTACGGTTCCTGGCCTTTTGCTGGCCTTTTGCTCACATGTTCTTTCCTGCGTTATCCCCTGAT
TCTGTGGATAACCGTATTACCGCCTTTGAGTGAGCTGATACCGCTCGCCGCAGCCGAACGACCGAGCGCA
GCGAGTCAGTGAGCGAGGAAGCGGAAGAGCGCCCAATACGCAAACCGCCTCTCCCCGCGCGTTGGCCGAT
TCATTAATGCAGCTGGCACGACAGGTTTCCCGACTGGAAAGCGGGCAGTGAGCGCAACGCAATTAATGTG
AGTTAGCTCACTCATTAGGCACCCCAGGCTTTACACTTTATGCTTCCGGCTCGTATGTTGTGTGGAATTG
TGAGCGGATAACAATTTCACACAGGAAACAGCTATGACCATGATTACGCCAAGCGCGCAATTAACCCTCA
CTAAAGGGAACAAAAGCTGGAGCTGCAAGCTTAATGTAGTCTTATGCAATACTCTTGTAGTCTTGCAACA
TGGTAACGATGAGTTAGCAACATGCCTTACAAGGAGAGAAAAAGCACCGTGCATGCCGATTGGTGGAAGT
AAGGTGGTACGATCGTGCCTTATTAGGAAGGCAACAGACGGGTCTGACATGGATTGGACGAACCACTGAA
TTGCCGCATTGCAGAGATATTGTATTTAAGTGCCTAGCTCGATACATAAACGGGTCTCTCTGGTTAGACC
AGATCTGAGCCTGGGAGCTCTCTGGCTAACTAGGGAACCCACTGCTTAAGCCTCAATAAAGCTTGCCTTG
AGTGCTTCAAGTAGTGTGTGCCCGTCTGTTGTGTGACTCTGGTAACTAGAGATCCCTCAGACCCTTTTAG
TCAGTGTGGAAAATCTCTAGCAGTGGCGCCCGAACAGGGACTTGAAAGCGAAAGGGAAACCAGAGGAGCT
CTCTCGACGCAGGACTCGGCTTGCTGAAGCGCGCACGGCAAGAGGCGAGGGGCGGCGACTGGTGAGTACG
CCAAAAATTTTGACTAGCGGAGGCTAGAAGGAGAGAGATGGGTGCGAGAGCGTCAGTATTAAGCGGGGGA
GAATTAGATCGCGATGGGAAAAAATTCGGTTAAGGCCAGGGGGAAAGAAAAAATATAAATTAAAACATAT
AGTATGGGCAAGCAGGGAGCTAGAACGATTCGCAGTTAATCCTGGCCTGTTAGAAACATCAGAAGGCTGT
AGACAAATACTGGGACAGCTACAACCATCCCTTCAGACAGGATCAGAAGAACTTAGATCATTATATAATA
CAGTAGCAACCCTCTATTGTGTGCATCAAAGGATAGAGATAAAAGACACCAAGGAAGCTTTAGACAAGAT
AGAGGAAGAGCAAAACAAAAGTAAGACCACCGCACAGCAAGCGGCCGCTGATCTTCAGACCTGGAGGAGG
AGATATGAGGGACAATTGGAGAAGTGAATTATATAAATATAAAGTAGTAAAAATTGAACCATTAGGAGTA
GCACCCACCAAGGCAAAGAGAAGAGTGGTGCAGAGAGAAAAAAGAGCAGTGGGAATAGGAGCTTTGTTCC
TTGGGTTCTTGGGAGCAGCAGGAAGCACTATGGGCGCAGCGTCAATGACGCTGACGGTACAGGCCAGACA
ATTATTGTCTGGTATAGTGCAGCAGCAGAACAATTTGCTGAGGGCTATTGAGGCGCAACAGCATCTGTTG
CAACTCACAGTCTGGGGCATCAAGCAGCTCCAGGCAAGAATCCTGGCTGTGGAAAGATACCTAAAGGATC
AACAGCTCCTGGGGATTTGGGGTTGCTCTGGAAAACTCATTTGCACCACTGCTGTGCCTTGGAATGCTAG
TTGGAGTAATAAATCTCTGGAACAGATTTGGAATCACACGACCTGGATGGAGTGGGACAGAGAAATTAAC
AATTACACAAGCTTAATACACTCCTTAATTGAAGAATCGCAAAACCAGCAAGAAAAGAATGAACAAGAAT
TATTGGAATTAGATAAATGGGCAAGTTTGTGGAATTGGTTTAACATAACAAATTGGCTGTGGTATATAAA
ATTATTCATAATGATAGTAGGAGGCTTGGTAGGTTTAAGAATAGTTTTTGCTGTACTTTCTATAGTGAAT
AGAGTTAGGCAGGGATATTCACCATTATCGTTTCAGACCCACCTCCCAACCCCGAGGGGACCCAGAGAGG
GCCTATTTCCCATGATTCCTTCATATTTGCATATACGATACAAGGCTGTTAGAGAGATAATTAGAATTAA
TTTGACTGTAAACACAAAGATATTAGTACAAAATACGTGACGTAGAAAGTAATAATTTCTTGGGTAGTTT
GCAGTTTTAAAATTATGTTTTAAAATGGACTATCATATGCTTACCGTAACTTGAAAGTATTTCGATTTCT
TGGCTTTATATATCTTGTGGAAAGGACGAAACACCGGAGACCACTTCTTACCACCAGTTTTAGAGCTAGA
AATAGCAAGTTAAAATAAGGCTAGTCCGTTATCAACTTGAAAAAGTGGCACCGAGTCGGTGCTTTTTTAA
GCTTGGCGTAACTAGATCTTGAGACAAATGGCAGTATTCATCCACAATTTTAAAAGAAAAGGGGGGATTG
GGGGGTACAGTGCAGGGGAAAGAATAGTAGACATAATAGCAACAGACATACAAACTAAAGAATTACAAAA
ACAAATTACAAAAATTCAAAATTTTCGGGTTTATTACAGGGACAGCAGAGATCCACTTTGGCGCCGGCTC
GAGGGGG
