>Addgene plasmid #75848 | ERN2 gRNA (BRDN0001162277) | depositor partial sequence | sequence record 143308 | Target Sequence
GAGACCACTTCTTACCACCA
