>Addgene plasmid #75848 | ERN2 gRNA (BRDN0001162277) | addgene partial sequence | sequence record 184685 | hU6-F
GTAGAAAGTAATAATTTCTTGGGTAGTTTGCAGTTTTAAAATTATGTTTTAAAATGGACTATCATATGCT
TACCGTAACTTGAAAGTATTTCGATTTCTTGGCTTTATATATCTTGTGGAAAGGACGAAACACCGGAGAC
CACTTCTTACCACCAGTTTTAGAGCTAGAAATAGCAAGTTAAAATAAGGCTAGTCCGTTATCAACTTGAA
AAAGTGGCACCGAGTCGGTGCTTTTTTAAGCTTGGCGTAACTAGATCTTGAGACAAATGGCAGTATTCAT
CCACAATTTTAAAAGAAAAGGGGGGATTGGGGGGTACAGTGCAGGGGAAAGAATAGTAGACATAATAGCA
ACAGACATACAAACTAAAGAATTACAAAAACAAATTACAAAAATTCAAAATTTTCGGGTTTATTACAGGG
ACAGCAGAGATCCACTTTGGCGCCGGCTCGAGGGGGCCCGGGTGCAAAGATGGATAAAGTTTTAAACAGA
GAGGAATCTTTGCAGCTAATGGACCTTCTAGGTCTTGAAAGGAGTGGGAATTGGCTCCGGTGCCCGTCAG
TGGGCAGAGC
